>Addgene plasmid #185187 | pST_A0A061ACN9_CAEEL (pBS0349) | addgene full sequence | sequence record 366767 | Addgene NGS Result
TCGACGGATCGGGAGATCTCCCGATCCCCTATGGTGCACTCTCAGTACAATCTGCTCTGATGCCGCATAG
TTAAGCCAGTATCTGCTCCCTGCTTGTGTGTTGGAGGTCGCTGAGTAGTGCGCGAGCAAAATTTAAGCTA
CAACAAGGCAAGGCTTGACCGACAATTGCATGAAGAATCTGCTTAGGGTTAGGCGTTTTGCGCTGCTTCG
CGATGTACGGGCCAGATATACGCGTTGACATTGATTATTGACTAGTTATTAATAGTAATCAATTACGGGG
TCATTAGTTCATAGCCCATATATGGAGTTCCGCGTTACATAACTTACGGTAAATGGCCCGCCTGGCTGAC
CGCCCAACGACCCCCGCCCATTGACGTCAATAATGACGTATGTTCCCATAGTAACGCCAATAGGGACTTT
CCATTGACGTCAATGGGTGGAGTATTTACGGTAAACTGCCCACTTGGCAGTACATCAAGTGTATCATATG
CCAAGTACGCCCCCTATTGACGTCAATGACGGTAAATGGCCCGCCTGGCATTATGCCCAGTACATGACCT
TATGGGACTTTCCTACTTGGCAGTACATCTACGTATTAGTCATCGCTATTACCATGGTGATGCGGTTTTG
GCAGTACATCAATGGGCGTGGATAGCGGTTTGACTCACGGGGATTTCCAAGTCTCCACCCCATTGACGTC
AATGGGAGTTTGTTTTGGCACCAAAATCAACGGGACTTTCCAAAATGTCGTAACAACTCCGCCCCATTGA
CGCAAATGGGCGGTAGGCGTGTACGGTGGGAGGTCTATATAAGCAGAGCTCTCTGGCTAACTAGAGAACC
CACTGCTTACTGGCTTATCGAAATTAATACGACTCACTATAGGGAGACCCAAGCTGGCTAGCCACCATGA
GGGAAAGAATCGATGAGGCCGGACACGAGGTGGCTGAGGCTGCCGAGGAAGGCTCCAATACCGTCGGACA
GAAAACTGGAAAGGCAATAGATTCTGCTGTGGATAAGGCTGAAGACGTGGCCGAGGGCACCAAAAACAGG
GCAGAAAAGATGTATGACGCTGCAGCCGAGGGTGCTTCTAATATGGCCCAGTCAATGCATGAAGCCGGGA
AGTCCACGGGCGACGCTTTGAGTGAGGGAGCGGAGGCGGGCTACGATGCTGTAAAGGACGGGGGCAGGTG
GGTTGGAGAGAACGTCGCGCACGGGGCCGGCAAGGTCGCTGATGGCGCCAAGTACGTCAAGGATTCCGCC
GCAGAGGGAGCTAAAGACGCTGTGCATGGCGCCCATGAGGGTATGCGTATGGTGGGTGAGAACGTCGCTC
ATGGAGCAGGGAAGGTGGCTGATGGGGCAAAAGCCGCAGGGAATTATGCAGTGGATTCCGCGAACACCGC
CGGCGAGGCCATTGTGGACGGGGCCAAGACCGTGGGACAGACAGCTTCTGATGGAATGCGTATGATCGGA
GAGAACGTCGCTCACGGAGCAGGCGTGGTGGTGGAGGGTGCTAAATCCGCGGGCGAACAGACCGTAGAGG
GTGCCAAATCCGGCGCCAGGTGGGTGGGGGAGAACGTGGCTCATGGCGCGGGGAAAGTTGCTGACGGCGC
TAAAAGCGCGGGTCAATCCATCGCCGACGGAGCCGTGGCTGCCAAGGACGCGGCGGTAGAGGGTGCCACG
ACCGCTGGTAACAAGACCGTTGAGGGTATGAGGTTTGTCGGCGAGAACGTGGCGCATGGCGCGGGTAAGG
TCGCCGACGGTGCCAAAGCTGCGGGAGATACTGTCGTCGAGGGTGGAAAGGCGGCAGCAGAGAAAACGGA
GAGCGGCATTGCTTTCGTGGGGCAAAAAATCGCTGAGGGTGCTGGCGCCGTGGCTGGGGGGGCCAAGGCA
GCTGGGGGAGCTGTTGTAGACGGGGTTGCAGCTGCCGGGGGCGCAGTAGTGGGCGGCGCCAAGGCGGTTG
GGTCTGGAATAGCTGATGGTGCAAAATTTGTAGGAGAAAACGTAGCCTATGGGGCAGGTGCAGTAGCAGG
GGGAGCCAAAGCTGCTGGTGGTGCTGTTGTTGATGGTGCAGCTGCAGCTGGTGGAGCAGTTGTAGATGGG
GCTAAAGCTGTAGGAGGTTTCGTTTCTGATACTTTTAGCAGTGCTAGGGACGAAACTGGAGAAGCATTAA
AAACTGCTGGTAGTAAAGTTAAAGCATCTGAATAAGGATCTGGGGACTACAAGGACGACGACGACAAGTG
AACCCGCTGATCAGCCTCGACTGTGCCTTCTAGTTGCCAGCCATCTGTTGTTTGCCCCTCCCCCGTGCCT
TCCTTGACCCTGGAAGGTGCCACTCCCACTGTCCTTTCCTAATAAAATGAGGAAATTGCATCGCATTGTC
TGAGTAGGTGTCATTCTATTCTGGGGGGTGGGGTGGGGCAGGACAGCAAGGGGGAGGATTGGGAAGACAA
TAGCAGGCATGCTGGGGATGCGGTGGGCTCTATGGCTTCTGAGGCGGAAAGAACCAGCTGGGGCTCTAGG
GGGTATCCCC
[124 nt withheld, positions 2531-2654]
C
[91 nt withheld, positions 2656-2746]
A
[49 nt withheld, positions 2748-2796]
CCTTTGACGTTGGAGTCCACGTTCTTT
[37 nt withheld, positions 2824-2860]
ACCCTATCTCGGTCTATTCTTTTGATTTATAAGGGATTTTGCCGATTTCGGCCTATTGGTTAAAAAATGA
GCTGATTTAACAAAAATTTAACGCGAATTAATTCTGTGGAATGTGTGTCAGTTAGGGTGTGGAAAGTCCC
CAGGCTCCCCAGCAGGCAGAAGTATGCAAAGCATGCATCTCAATTAGTCAGCAACCAGGTGTGGAAAGTC
CCCAGGCTCCCCAGCAGGCAGAAGTATGCAAAGCATGCATCTCAATTAGTCAGCAACCATAGTCCCGCCC
CTAACTCCGCCCATCCCGCCCCTAACTCCGCCCAGTTCCGCCCATTCTCCGCCCCATGGCTGACTAATTT
TTTTTATTTATGCAGAGGCCGAGGCCGCCTCTGCCTCTGAGCTATTCCAGAAGTAGTGAGGAGGCTTTTT
TGGAGGCCTAGGCTTTTGCAAAAAGCTCCCGGGAGCTTGTATATCCATTTTCGGATCTGATCAGCACGTG
TTGACAATTAATCATCGGCATAGTATATCGGCATAGTATAATACGACAAGGTGAGGAACTAAACCATGGC
CAAGTTGACCAGTGCCGTTCCGGTGCTCACCGCGCGCGACGTCGCCGGAGCGGTCGAGTTCTGGACCGAC
CGGCTCGGGTTCTCCCGGGACTTCGTGGAGGACGACTTCGCCGGTGTGGTCCGGGACGACGTGACCCTGT
TCATCAGCGCGGTCCAGGACCAGGTGGTGCCGGACAACACCCTGGCCTGGGTGTGGGTGCGCGGCCTGGA
CGAGCTGTACGCCGAGTGGTCGGAGGTCGTGTCCACGAACTTCCGGGACGCCTCCGGGCCGGCCATGACC
GAGATCGGCGAGCAGCCGTGGGGGCGGGAGTTCGCCCTGCGCGACCCGGCCGGCAACTGCGTGCACTTCG
TGGCCGAGGAGCAGGACTGACACGTGCTACGAGATTTCGATTCCACCGCCGCCTTCTATGAAAGGTTGGG
CTTCGGAATCGTTTTCCGGGACGCCGGCTGGATGATCCTCCAGCGCGGGGATCTCATGCTGGAGTTCTTC
GCCCACCCCAACTTGTTTATTGCAGCTTATAATGGTTACAAATAAAGCAATAGCATCACAAATTTCACAA
ATAAAGCATTTTTTTCACTGCATTCTAGTTGTGGTTTGTCCAAACTCATCAATGTATCTTATCATGTCTG
TATACCGTCGACCTCTAGCTAGAGCTTGGCGTAATCATGGTCATAGCTGTTTCCTGTGTGAAATTGTTAT
CCGCTCACAATTCCACACAACATACGAGCCGGAAGCATAAAGTGTAAAGCCTGGGGTGCCTAATGAGTGA
GCTAACTTACATTAATTGCGTTGCGCTCACTGCCCGCTTTCCAGTCGGGAAACCTGTCGTGCCAGCTGCA
TTAATGAATCGGCCAACGCGCGGGGAGAGGCGGTTTGCGTATTGGGCGCTCTTCCGCTTCCTCGCTCACT
GACTCGCTGCGCTCGGTCGTTCGGCTGCGGCGAGCGGTATCAGCTCACTCAAAGGCGGTAATACGGTTAT
CCACAGAATCAGGGGATAACGCAGGAAAGAACATGTGAGCAAAAGGCCAGCAAAAGGCCAGGAACCGTAA
AAAGGCCGCGTTGCTGGCGTTTTTCCATAGGCTCCGCCCCCCTGACGAGCATCACAAAAATCGACGCTCA
AGTCAGAGGTGGCGAAACCCGACAGGACTATAAAGATACCAGGCGTTTCCCCCTGGAAGCTCCCTCGTGC
GCTCTCCTGTTCCGACCCTGCCGCTTACCGGATACCTGTCCGCCTTTCTCCCTTCGGGAAGCGTGGCGCT
TTCTCATAGCTCACGCTGTAGGTATCTCAGTTCGGTGTAGGTCGTTCGCTCCAAGCTGGGCTGTGTGCAC
GAACCCCCCGTTCAGCCCGACCGCTGCGCCTTATCCGGTAACTATCGTCTTGAGTCCAACCCGGTAAGAC
ACGACTTATCGCCACTGGCAGCAGCCACTGGTAACAGGATTAGCAGAGCGAGGTATGTAGGCGGTGCTAC
AGAGTTCTTGAAGTGGTGGCCTAACTACGGCTACACTAGAAGAACAGTATTTGGTATCTGCGCTCTGCTG
AAGCCAGTTACCTTCGGAAAAAGAGTTGGTAGCTCTTGATCCGGCAAACAAACCACCGCTGGTAGCGGTG
GTTTTTTTGTTTGCAAGCAGCAGATTACGCGCAGAAAAAAAGGATCTCAAGAAGATCCTTTGATCTTTTC
TACGGGGTCTGACGCTCAGTGGAACGAAAACTCACGTTAAGGGATTTTGGTCATGAGATTATCAAAAAGG
ATCTTCACCTAGATCCTTTTAAATTAAAAATGAAGTTTTAAATCAATCTAAAGTATATATGAGTAAACTT
GGTCTGACAGTTACCAATGCTTAATCAGTGAGGCACCTATCTCAGCGATCTGTCTATTTCGTTCATCCAT
AGTTGCCTGACTCCCCGTCGTGTAGATAACTACGATACGGGAGGGCTTACCATCTGGCCCCAGTGCTGCA
ATGATACCGCGAGACCCACGCTCACCGGCTCCAGATTTATCAGCAATAAACCAGCCAGCCGGAAGGGCCG
AGCGCAGAAGTGGTCCTGCAACTTTATCCGCCTCCATCCAGTCTATTAATTGTTGCCGGGAAGCTAGAGT
AAGTAGTTCGCCAGTTAATAGTTTGCGCAACGTTGTTGCCATTGCTACAGGCATCGTGGTGTCACGCTCG
TCGTTTGGTATGGCTTCATTCAGCTCCGGTTCCCAACGATCAAGGCGAGTTACATGATCCCCCATGTTGT
GCAAAAAAGCGGTTAGCTCCTTCGGTCCTCCGATCGTTGTCAGAAGTAAGTTGGCCGCAGTGTTATCACT
CATGGTTATGGCAGCACTGCATAATTCTCTTACTGTCATGCCATCCGTAAGATGCTTTTCTGTGACTGGT
GAGTACTCAACCAAGTCATTCTGAGAATAGTGTATGCGGCGACCGAGTTGCTCTTGCCCGGCGTCAATAC
GGGATAATACCGCGCCACATAGCAGAACTTTAAAAGTGCTCATCATTGGAAAACGTTCTTCGGGGCGAAA
ACTCTCAAGGATCTTACCGCTGTTGAGATCCAGTTCGATGTAACCCACTCGTGCACCCAACTGATCTTCA
GCATCTTTTACTTTCACCAGCGTTTCTGGGTGAGCAAAAACAGGAAGGCAAAATGCCGCAAAAAAGGGAA
TAAGGGCGACACGGAAATGTTGAATACTCATACTCTTCCTTTTTCAATATTATTGAAGCATTTATCAGGG
TTATTGTCTCATGAGCGGATACATATTTGAATGTATTTAGAAAAATAAACAAATAGGGGTTCCGCGCACA
TTTCCCCGAAAAGTGCCACCTGACG
Features (pLannotate 1.2.2; 21 found; start..end, strand, type, name):
     30..82      -  misc_feature   bom (fragment): basis of mobility region from pBR322
    237..616     +  enhancer       CMV enhancer: human cytomegalovirus immediate early enhancer
    617..820     +  promoter       CMV promoter: human cytomegalovirus (CMV) immediate early promoter
    816..849     +  LTR            5' LTR (truncated) (fragment): truncated 5' long terminal repeat (LTR) from HIV-1
    865..883     +  promoter       T7 promoter: promoter for bacteriophage T7 RNA polymerase
   2218..2238    +  CDS            FLAG (fragment): FLAG® epitope tag, followed by an enterokinase cleavage site
   2261..2485    +  polyA_signal   bGH poly(A) signal: bovine growth hormone polyadenylation signal
   2489..2510    +  promoter       SV40 promoter (fragment): SV40 enhancer and early promoter
   2531..2959    +  rep_origin     f1 ori (sequence partly withheld): f1 bacteriophage origin of replication; arrow indicates direction of (+) strand synthesis
   2973..3302    +  promoter       SV40 promoter: SV40 enhancer and early promoter
   3350..3397    +  promoter       EM7 promoter: synthetic bacterial promoter&nbsp
   3416..3790    +  CDS            BleoR: antibiotic-binding protein; Sh ble from Streptoalloteichus hindustanus; confers resistance to bleomycin, phleomycin, and Zeocin™
   3800..3925    +  CDS            ble (fragment): BLE_KLEPN - Experimental evidence at protein level: Swiss-Prot protein existence level 1. Binding protein with a strong affinity to the bleomycin family of antibiotics. Binds to CL990; an antimitotic-antibiotic compound. From Klebsiella pneumoniae.
   3920..4041    +  polyA_signal   SV40 poly(A) signal: SV40 polyadenylation signal
   4114..4130    -  protein_bind   lac operator: The lac repressor binds to the lac operator to inhibit transcription in E. coli. This inhibition can be relieved by adding lactose or isopropyl-β-D-thiogalactopyranoside (IPTG). lac repressor encoded by lacI
   4138..4168    -  promoter       lac promoter: promoter for the E. coli lac operon
   4183..4204    -  protein_bind   CAP binding site: CAP binding activates transcription in the presence of cAMP. E. coli catabolite activator protein
   4217..4309    -  CDS            lacI (fragment): lac repressor; lacI; The lac repressor binds to the lac operator to inhibit transcription in E. coli. This inhibition can be relieved by adding lactose or isopropyl-β-D-thiogalactopyranoside (IPTG).
   4492..5080    -  rep_origin     ori: high-copy-number ColE1/pMB1/pBR322/pUC origin of replication
   5251..6111    -  CDS            AmpR: β-lactamase; bla; confers resistance to ampicillin, carbenicillin, and related antibiotics
   6112..6216    -  promoter       AmpR promoter: bla
