[The description below was written by a language model from this plasmid's Addgene catalogue record and pLannotate feature annotations shown in this document.]
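Description:
pST_A0A061ACN9_CAEEL (pBS0349) is a 6,245-nt mammalian expression plasmid built on the YK 02 backbone and carrying a 1,335-bp insert that encodes the C. elegans protein A0A061ACN9_CAEEL, introduced by Gibson cloning. It is maintained in E. coli at high copy through a ColE1/pUC-type origin and selected with ampicillin via the bla (AmpR) gene and its native promoter. An f1 phage origin is also present. Remnants of cloning-vector sequence are annotated as well, including lac promoter/operator elements, a lacI fragment and a bom fragment.

The expression cassette is driven by the human cytomegalovirus immediate-early enhancer and promoter, followed by a T7 promoter. The insert itself is not annotated in the feature table, but it presumably lies in the unannotated interval between the T7 promoter and a FLAG epitope fragment. The position of that fragment just upstream of the bovine growth hormone polyadenylation signal suggests a C-terminal tag for detection, although the record does not confirm the fusion. A second cassette places the Sh ble bleomycin/Zeocin resistance gene under tandem SV40 early and EM7 promoters with an SV40 poly(A) signal, which in principle allows Zeocin selection in both mammalian cells and bacteria. The short fragments annotated as HIV-1 LTR and Klebsiella ble are likely incidental similarity hits.

The plasmid comes from a screen of natural and designed proteins inspired by extremotolerant organisms, tested for their ability to form condensates and attenuate apoptosis in human cells. This protein was among the bottom performers, inducing apoptosis rather than protecting against it. The depositor names pSecTag2 B as the negative control for the assay.
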