Addgene plasmid #185187: pST_A0A061ACN9_CAEEL (pBS0349)
Purpose: For the mammalian expression of the C. elegans protein A0A061ACN9_CAEEL. This is one of the bottom performing targets in our apoptosis assay (it induced apoptosis).
Depositing lab: Pamela Silver. Depositing organization: Harvard Medical School. Publication: Natural and Designed Proteins Inspired by Extremotolerant Organisms Can Form Condensates and Attenuate Apoptosis in Human Cells. Veling MT, Nguyen DT, Thadani NN, Oster ME, Rollins NJ, Brock KP, Bethel NP, Lim S, Baker D, Way JC, Marks DS, Chang RL, Silver PA. ACS Synth Biol. 2022 Mar 18;11(3):1292-1302. doi: 10.1021/acssynbio.1c00572. Epub 2022 Feb 18. PubMed 35176859.
Backbone
  Vector backbone: YK 02
  Vector type: Mammalian Expression
Growth in bacteria
  Bacterial resistance: Ampicillin, 100 μg/mL
  Growth temperature: 37°C
  Growth strain: DH5alpha
  Copy number: High Copy
Gene/Insert
  Gene/Insert name: A0A061ACN9_CAEEL
  Species: C. elegans (nematode)
  Insert size (bp): 1335
  Cloning method: Gibson Cloning
Terms and licenses: Academic/Nonprofit Terms; Industry Terms: Not Available to Industry
Depositor comments: This is one of the bottom performing targets in our apoptosis assay (it induced apoptosis). See supplemental table 2 in our paper to see its performance in our assay. The negative control for this assay is pSecTag2 B which can be obtained from Thermo here https://www.thermofisher.com/order/catalog/product/V90020
How to cite: pST_A0A061ACN9_CAEEL (pBS0349) was a gift from Pamela Silver (Addgene plasmid # 185187 ; http://n2t.net/addgene:185187 ; RRID:Addgene_185187)
